>Addgene plasmid #191773 | pICSL1P5_AtU626Ter26 | addgene full sequence | sequence record 377110 | Addgene NGS Result
AGTGGGCCCCACTCTGTGAAGACAACAGAGAATTCGCATGCGGAGCATCTTCATTCTTAAGATATGAAGA
TAATCTTCAAAAGGCCCCTGGGAATCTGAAAGAAGAGAAGCAGGCCCATTTATATGGGAAAGAACAATAG
TATTTCTTATATAGGCCCATTTAAGTTGAAAACAATCTTCAAAAGTCCCACATCGCTTAGATAAGAAAAC
GAAGCTGAGTTTATATACAGCTAGAGTCGAAGTAGTGATTGTGAGACCGATATCAATACGCAAACCGCCT
CTCCCCGCGCGTTGGCCGATTCATTAATGCAGCTGGCACGACAGGTTTCCCGACTGGAAAGCGGGCAGTG
AGCGCAACGCAATTAATGTGAGTTAGCTCACTCATTAGGCACCCCAGGCTTTACACTTTATGCTTCCGGC
TCGTATGTTGTGTGGAATTGTGAGCGGATAACAATTTCACACATACTAGAGAAAGAGGAGAAATACTAGA
TGGCTTCCTCCGAGGACGTTATCAAAGAGTTCATGCGTTTCAAAGTTCGTATGGAAGGTTCCGTTAACGG
TCACGAGTTCGAAATCGAAGGTGAAGGTGAAGGTCGTCCGTACGAAGGTACCCAGACCGCTAAACTGAAA
GTTACCAAAGGTGGTCCGCTGCCGTTCGCTTGGGACATCCTGTCCCCGCAGTTCCAGTACGGTTCCAAAG
CTTACGTTAAACACCCGGCTGACATCCCGGACTACCTGAAACTGTCCTTCCCGGAAGGTTTCAAATGGGA
ACGTGTTATGAACTTCGAGGACGGTGGTGTTGTTACCGTTACCCAGGACTCCTCCCTGCAAGACGGTGAG
TTCATCTACAAAGTTAAACTGCGTGGTACCAACTTCCCGTCCGACGGTCCGGTTATGCAGAAAAAAACCA
TGGGTTGGGAAGCTTCCACCGAACGTATGTACCCGGAGGACGGTGCTCTGAAAGGTGAAATCAAAATGCG
TCTGAAACTGAAAGACGGTGGTCACTACGACGCTGAAGTTAAAACCACCTACATGGCTAAAAAACCGGTT
CAGCTGCCGGGTGCTTACAAAACCGACATCAAACTGGACATCACCTCCCACAACGAGGACTACACCATCG
TTGAACAGTACGAACGTGCTGAAGGTCGTCACTCCACCGGTGCTTAATAACGCTGATAGTGCTAGTGTAG
ATCGCTACTAGAGCCAGGCATCAAATAAAACGAAAGGCTCAGTCGAAAGACTGGGCCTTTCGTTTTATCT
GTTGTTTGTCGGTGAACGCTCTCTACTAGAGTCACACTGGCTCACCTTCGGGTGGGCCTTTCTGCGTTTA
TAGGTCTCAGTTTTAGAGCTAGAAATAGCAAGTTAAAATAAGGCTAGTCCGTTATCAACTTGAAAAAGTG
GCACCGAGTCGGTGCTTTTTTTTGCAAAATTTTCCAGATCGATTTCTTCTTCCTCTGTTCTTCGGCGTTC
AATTTCTGGGGCGCTTGTGTTGTCTTCTGCACGAAGTGGTTTAAACTATCAGTGTTTGACAGGATATATT
GGCGGGTAAACCTAAGAGAAAAGAGCGTTTATTAGAATAATCGGATATTTAAAAGGGCGTGAAAAGGTTT
ATCCGTTCGTCCATTTGTATGTGCATGCCAACCACAGGGTTCCCCAGATCAGGCGCTGGCTGCTGAACCC
CCAGCCGGAACTGACCCCACAAGGCCCTAGCGTTTGCAATGCACCAGGTCATCATTGACCCAGGCGTGTT
CCACCAGGCCGCTGCCTCGCAACTCTTCGCAGGCTTCGCCGACCTGCTCGCGCCACTTCTTCACGCGGGT
GGAATCCGATCCGCACATGAGGCGGAAGGTTTCCAGCTTGAGCGGGTACGGCTCCCGGTGCGAGCTGAAA
TAGTCGAACATCCGTCGGGCCGTCGGCGACAGCTTGCGGTACTTCTCCCATATGAATTTCGTGTAGTGGT
CGCCAGCAAACAGCACGACGATTTCCTCGTCGATCAGGACCTGGCAACGGGACGTTTTCTTGCCACGGTC
CAGGACGCGGAAGCGGTGCAGCAGCGACACCGATTCCAGGTGCCCAACGCGGTCGGACGTGAAGCCCATC
GCCGTCGCCTGTAGGCGCGACAGGCATTCCTCGGCCTTCGTGTAATACCGGCCATTGATCGACCAGCCCA
GGTCCTGGCAAAGCTCGTAGAACGTGAAGGTGATCGGCTCGCCGATAGGGGTGCGCTTCGCGTACTCCAA
CACCTGCTGCCACACCAGTTCGTCATCGTCGGCCCGCAGCTCGACGCCGGTGTAGGTGATCTTCACGTCC
TTGTTGACGTGGAAAATGACCTTGTTTTGCAGCGCCTCGCGCGGGATTTTCTTGTTGCGCGTGGTGAACA
GGGCAGAGCGGGCCGTGTCGTTTGGCATCGCTCGCATCGTGTCCGGCCACGGCGCAATATCGAACAAGGA
AAGCTGCATTTCCTTGATCTGCTGCTTCGTGTGTTTCAGCAACGCGGCCTGCTTGGCCTCGCTGACCTGT
TTTGCCAGGTCCTCGCCGGCGGTTTTTCGCTTCTTGGTCGTCATAGTTCCTCGCGTGTCGATGGTCATCG
ACTTCGCCAAACCTGCCGCCTCCTGTTCAAGACGACGCGAACGCTCCACGGCGGCCGATGGCGCGGGCAG
GGCAGGGGGAGCCAGTTGCACGCTGTCGCGCTCGATCTTGGCCGTAGCTTGCTGGACCATCGAGCCGACG
GACTGGAAGGTTTCGCGGGGCGCACGCATGACGGTGCGGCTTGCGATGGTTTCGGCATCCTCGGCGGAAA
ACCCCGCGTCGATCAGTTCTTGCCTGTATGCCTTCCGGTCAAACGTCCGATTCATTCACCCTCCTTGCGG
GATTGCCCCGACTCACGCCGGGGCAATGTGCCCTTATTCCTGATTTGACCCGCCTGGTGCCTTGGTGTCC
AGATAATCCACCTTATCGGCAATGAAGTCGGTCCCGTAGACCGTCTGGCCGTCCTTCTCGTACTTGGTAT
TCCGAATCTTGCCCTGCACGAATACCAGCGACCCCTTGCCCAAATACTTGCCGTGGGCCTCGGCCTGAGA
GCCAAAACACTTGATGCGGAAGAAGTCGGTGCGCTCCTGCTTGTCGCCGGCATCGTTGCGCCACATCTAG
GATCTGCCAGGAACCGTAAAAAGGCCGCGTTGCTGGCGTTTTTCCATAGGCTCCGCCCCCCTGACGAGCA
TCACAAAAATCGACGCTCAAGTCAGAGGTGGCGAAACCCGACAGGACTATAAAGATACCAGGCGTTTCCC
CCTGGAAGCTCCCTCGTGCGCTCTCCTGTTCCGACCCTGCCGCTTACCGGATACCTGTCCGCCTTTCTCC
CTTCGGGAAGCGTGGCGCTTTCTCATAGCTCACGCTGTAGGTATCTCAGTTCGGTGTAGGTCGTTCGCTC
CAAGCTGGGCTGTGTGCACGAACCCCCCGTTCAGCCCGACCGCTGCGCCTTATCCGGTAACTATCGTCTT
GAGTCCAACCCGGTAAGACACGACTTATCGCCACTGGCAGCAGCCACTGGTAACAGGATTAGCAGAGCGA
GGTATGTAGGCGGTGCTACAGAGTTCTTGAAGTGGTGGCCTAACTACGGCTACACTAGAAGAACAGTATT
TGGTATCTGCGCTCTGCTGAAGCCAGTTACCTTCGGAAAAAGAGTTGGTAGCTCTTGATCCGGCAAACAA
ACCACCGCTGGTAGCGGTGGTTTTTTTGTTTGCAAGCAGCAGATTACGCGCAGAAAAAAAGGATCTCAAG
AAGATCCTTTGATCTTTTCTACGGGGTCTGACGCTCAGTGGAACGAAAACTCACGTTAAGGGATTTTGGT
CATGAGATTATCAAAAAGGATCTTCACCTAGATCCTTTTAAATTAAAAATGAAGTTTTAAATCAATCTAA
AGTATATATGAGTAAACTTGGTCTGACAGTTACCAATGCTTAATCAGTGAGGCACCTATCTCAGCGATCT
GTCTATTTCGTTCATCCATAGTTGCCTGACTCCCCGTCGTGTAGATAACTACGATACGGGAGGGCTTACC
ATCTGGCCCCAGTGCTGCAATGATACCGCGAGAACCACGCTCACCGGCTCCAGATTTATCAGCAATAAAC
CAGCCAGCCGGAAGGGCCGAGCGCAGAAGTGGTCCTGCAACTTTATCCGCCTCCATCCAGTCTATTAATT
GTTGCCGGGAAGCTAGAGTAAGTAGTTCGCCAGTTAATAGTTTGCGCAACGTTGTTGCCATTGCTACAGG
CATCGTGGTGTCACGCTCGTCGTTTGGTATGGCTTCATTCAGCTCCGGTTCCCAACGATCAAGGCGAGTT
ACATGATCCCCCATGTTGTGCAAAAAAGCGGTTAGCTCCTTCGGTCCTCCGATCGTTGTCAGAAGTAAGT
TGGCCGCAGTGTTATCACTCATGGTTATGGCAGCACTGCATAATTCTCTTACTGTCATGCCATCCGTAAG
ATGCTTTTCTGTGACTGGTGAGTACTCAACCAAGTCATTCTGAGAATAGTGTATGCGGCGACCGAGTTGC
TCTTGCCCGGCGTCAATACGGGATAATACCGCGCCACATAGCAGAACTTTAAAAGTGCTCATCATTGGAA
AACGTTCTTCGGGGCGAAAACTCTCAAGGATCTTACCGCTGTTGAGATCCAGTTCGATGTAACCCACTCG
TGCACCCAACTGATCTTCAGCATCTTTTACTTTCACCAGCGTTTCTGGGTGAGCAAAAACAGGAAGGCAA
AATGCCGCAAAAAAGGGAATAAGGGCGACACGGAAATGTTGAATACTCATACTCTTCCTTTTTCAATATT
ATTGAAGCATTTATCAAGGTTATTGTCTCATGAGCGGATACATATTTGAATGTATTTAGAAAAATAAACA
AATAGGGGTTCCGCGCACGAATTGGCCAGCGCTGCCATTTTTGGGGTGAGGCCGTTCGCGGCCGAGGGGC
GCAGCCCCTGGGGGGATGGGAGGCCCGCGTTAGCGGGCCGGGAGGGTTCGAGAAGGGGGGGCACCCCCCT
TCGGCGTGCGCGGTCACGCGCACAGGGCGCAGCCCTGGTTAAAAACAAGGTTTATAAATATTGGTTTAAA
AGCAGGTTAAAAGACAGGTTAGCGGTGGCCGAAAAACGGGCGGAAACCCTTGCAAATGCTGGATTTTCTG
CCTGTGGACAGCCCCTCAAATGTCAATAGGTGCGCCCCTCATCTGTCAGCACTCTGCCCCTCAAGTGTCA
AGGATCGCGCCCCTCATCTGTCAGTAGTCGCGCCCCTCAAGTGTCAATACCGCAGGGCACTTATCCCCAG
GCTTGTCCACATCATCTGTGGGAAACTCGCGTAAAATCAGGCGTTTTCGCCGATTTGCGAGGCTGGCCAG
CTCCACGTCGCCGGCCGAAATCGAGCCTGCCCCTCATCTGTCAACGCCGCGCCGGGTGAGTCGGCCCCTC
AAGTGTCAACGTCCGCCCCTCATCTGTCAGTGAGGGCCAAGTTTTCCGCGAGGTATCCACAACGCCGGCG
GCCGCGGTGTCTCGCACACGGCTTCGACGGCGTTTCTGGCGCGTTTGCAGGGCCATAGACGGCCGCCAGC
CCAGCGGCGAGGGCAACCAGCCCGGTGAGCGTCGCAAAGGAGATCCTGATCTGACTGATGGGCTGCCTGT
ATCGAGTGGTGATTTTGTGCCGAGCTGCCGGTCGGGGAGCTGTTGGCTGGCTGGTGGCAGGATATATTGT
GGTGTAAACAAATTGACGCTTAGACAACTTAATAACACATTGCGGACGTTTTTAATGTACTGGGGTGGAT
GC
Features (pLannotate 1.2.2; 17 found; start..end, strand, type, name):
    179..195     +  promoter       AtU6 promoter (fragment): consensus promoter from the three Arabidopsis U6 snRNA genes (Waibel and Filipowicz, 1990; Nekrasov et al., 2013)
    264..351     +  CDS            lacI (fragment): lac repressor; lacI; The lac repressor binds to the lac operator to inhibit transcription in E. coli. This inhibition can be relieved by adding lactose or isopropyl-β-D-thiogalactopyranoside (IPTG).
    364..385     +  protein_bind   CAP binding site: CAP binding activates transcription in the presence of cAMP. E. coli catabolite activator protein
    400..430     +  promoter       lac promoter: promoter for the E. coli lac operon
    438..454     +  protein_bind   lac operator: The lac repressor binds to the lac operator to inhibit transcription in E. coli. This inhibition can be relieved by adding lactose or isopropyl-β-D-thiogalactopyranoside (IPTG). lac repressor encoded by lacI
    490..1164    +  CDS            mRFP1: mRFP1 is a basic (constitutively fluorescent) red fluorescent protein published in 2002, derived from Discosoma sp.. It is reported to be a somewhat slowly-maturing monomer with low acid sensitivity.
   1212..1283    +  terminator     rrnB T1 terminator: transcription terminator T1 from the E. coli rrnB gene
   1299..1326    +  terminator     T7Te terminator: phage T7 early transcription terminator
   1340..1415    +  misc_RNA       gRNA scaffold: guide RNA scaffold for the Streptococcus pyogenes CRISPR/Cas9 system
   1527..1551    +  misc_feature   RB T-DNA repeat: right border repeat from nopaline C58 T-DNA
   1663..1683    -  CDS            TetR (fragment): tetracycline resistance regulatory protein; tetR
   1710..2855    -  CDS            trfA: TRFA_ECOLX - Experimental evidence at protein level: Swiss-Prot protein existence level 1. Also involved in plasmid copy number control, promoting intermolecular coupling of protein bound iterons at oriV, which inhibits replication initiation. From Escherichia coli.
   3191..3779    -  rep_origin     ori: high-copy-number ColE1/pMB1/pBR322/pUC origin of replication
   3950..4810    -  CDS            AmpR: β-lactamase; bla; confers resistance to ampicillin, carbenicillin, and related antibiotics
   4811..4915    -  promoter       AmpR promoter: bla
   5002..5633    -  rep_origin     oriV: incP origin of replication
   5725..5749    +  misc_feature   LB T-DNA repeat: left border repeat from nopaline C58 T-DNA
