[The description below was written by a language model from this plasmid's Addgene catalogue record and pLannotate feature annotations shown in this document.]
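Description:
pICSL1P5_AtU626Ter26 is a plant CRISPR vector for expressing Streptococcus pyogenes Cas9 single guide RNAs in dicots. The depositor describes it as a "Level 1 position 5" module, a naming that fits hierarchical modular (Golden Gate/MoClo-style) assembly, although the record lists the cloning method only as restriction enzyme with unknown sites. The sequenced plasmid is about 5.8 kb. It is maintained in E. coli at high copy through a ColE1/pUC-type origin and selected with ampicillin via the bla gene. It also carries the incP oriV origin and the trfA replication initiator, a broad-host-range replicon of the kind used in Agrobacterium. Nopaline-type left and right T-DNA border repeats flank the cargo region, giving it a binary-vector layout.

The payload is a guide expression cassette described as an Arabidopsis U6-26 promoter, a cloning position for the user's own spacer, the SpCas9 gRNA scaffold and a U6-26 terminator. The automated annotation detects only a short AtU6 promoter consensus fragment upstream and does not mark the terminator, so those parts rest on the catalogue description. Between the promoter and the scaffold sits a bacterial placeholder: an mRFP1 coding sequence driven by the lac promoter and operator with a CAP binding site, followed by the rrnB T1 and T7Te terminators. Given its position and the "CLONE HERE" label, this cassette presumably serves as a red-colony dropout marker that is replaced when a guide sequence is inserted, letting recombinant colonies be recognised by loss of colour. No Cas9 gene or plant selectable marker is annotated, so the finished guide unit is presumably combined with such components in a higher-level assembly. The associated publication concerns targeted mutagenesis in Brassica crops.
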