Addgene plasmid #191773: pICSL1P5_AtU626Ter26
Purpose: Cas9 guide expression in dicots
Depositing lab: Wendy Harwood. Depositing organization: John Innes Centre. Publication: Efficient Targeted Mutagenesis in Brassica Crops Using CRISPR/Cas Systems. Lawrenson T, Youles M, Chhetry M, Clarke M, Harwood W, Hundleby P. Methods Mol Biol. 2023;2653:253-271. doi: 10.1007/978-1-0716-3131-7_16. PubMed 36995631.
Backbone
  Vector backbone: n/a
  Backbone size w/o insert (bp): 4372
  Vector type: Plant Expression, CRISPR
Growth in bacteria
  Bacterial resistance: Ampicillin, 100 μg/mL
  Growth temperature: 37°C
  Growth strain: DH5alpha
  Copy number: High Copy
Gene/Insert
  Gene/Insert name: SpCas9 guide scaffold with AtU626 promoter/terminator (alt name: AtU626-CLONE HERE-sgRNA)
  Species: Streptococcus pyogenes
  Insert size (bp): 1441
  Cloning method: Restriction Enzyme; 5′ cloning site unknown (unknown if destroyed)
Resource information
  A portion of this plasmid was derived from a plasmid made by: Made by Mark Youles
Terms and licenses: Academic/Nonprofit Terms; Industry Terms: Not Available to Industry
Depositor comments: User inserts own guide. Level 1 position 5
How to cite: pICSL1P5_AtU626Ter26 was a gift from Wendy Harwood (Addgene plasmid # 191773 ; http://n2t.net/addgene:191773 ; RRID:Addgene_191773)
